>Addgene plasmid #85002 | E2-Crimson-FKBP(M) | depositor full sequence | sequence record 163664 | E2-Crimson-FKBP(M) sequence 5102 bps
TCTTCCGCTTCCTCGCTCACTGACTCGCTGCGCTCGGTCGTTCGGCTGCGGCGAGCGGTATCAGCTCACT
CAAAGGCGGTAATACGGTTATCCACAGAATCAGGGGATAACGCAGGAAAGAACATGTGAGCAAAAGGCCA
GCAAAAGGCCAGGAACCGTAAAAAGGCCGCGTTGCTGGCGTTTTTCCATAGGCTCCGCCCCCCTGACGAG
CATCACAAAAATCGACGCTCAAGTCAGAGGTGGCGAAACCCGACAGGACTATAAAGATACCAGGCGTTTC
CCCCTGGAAGCTCCCTCGTGCGCTCTCCTGTTCCGACCCTGCCGCTTACCGGATACCTGTCCGCCTTTCT
CCCTTCGGGAAGCGTGGCGCTTTCTCATAGCTCACGCTGTAGGTATCTCAGTTCGGTGTAGGTCGTTCGC
TCCAAGCTGGGCTGTGTGCACGAACCCCCCGTTCAGCCCGACCGCTGCGCCTTATCCGGTAACTATCGTC
TTGAGTCCAACCCGGTAAGACACGACTTATCGCCACTGGCAGCAGCCACTGGTAACAGGATTAGCAGAGC
GAGGTATGTAGGCGGTGCTACAGAGTTCTTGAAGTGGTGGCCTAACTACGGCTACACTAGAAGGACAGTA
TTTGGTATCTGCGCTCTGCTGAAGCCAGTTACCTTCGGAAAAAGAGTTGGTAGCTCTTGATCCGGCAAAC
AAACCACCGCTGGTAGCGGTGGTTTTTTTGTTTGCAAGCAGCAGATTACGCGCAGAAAAAAAGGATCTCA
AGAAGATCCTTTGATCTTTTCTACGGGGTCTGACGCTCAGTGGAACGAAAACTCACGTTAAGGGATTTTG
GTCATGAGATTATCAAAAAGGATCTTCACCTAGATCCTTTTAAATTAAAAATGAAGTTTTAAATCAATCT
AAAGTATATATGAGTAAACTTGGTCTGACAGTTACCAATGCTTAATCAGTGAGGCACCTATCTCAGCGAT
CTGTCTATTTCGTTCATCCATAGTTGCCTGACTCCCCGTCGTGTAGATAACTACGATACGGGAGGGCTTA
CCATCTGGCCCCAGTGCTGCAATGATACCGCGAGACCCACGCTCACCGGCTCCAGATTTATCAGCAATAA
ACCAGCCAGCCGGAAGGGCCGAGCGCAGAAGTGGTCCTGCAACTTTATCCGCCTCCATCCAGTCTATTAA
TTGTTGCCGGGAAGCTAGAGTAAGTAGTTCGCCAGTTAATAGTTTGCGCAACGTTGTTGCCATTGCTACA
GGCATCGTGGTGTCACGCTCGTCGTTTGGTATGGCTTCATTCAGCTCCGGTTCCCAACGATCAAGGCGAG
TTACATGATCCCCCATGTTGTGCAAAAAAGCGGTTAGCTCCTTCGGTCCTCCGATCGTTGTCAGAAGTAA
GTTGGCCGCAGTGTTATCACTCATGGTTATGGCAGCACTGCATAATTCTCTTACTGTCATGCCATCCGTA
AGATGCTTTTCTGTGACTGGTGAGTACTCAACCAAGTCATTCTGAGAATAGTGTATGCGGCGACCGAGTT
GCTCTTGCCCGGCGTCAATACGGGATAATACCGCGCCACATAGCAGAACTTTAAAAGTGCTCATCATTGG
AAAACGTTCTTCGGGGCGAAAACTCTCAAGGATCTTACCGCTGTTGAGATCCAGTTCGATGTAACCCACT
CGTGCACCCAACTGATCTTCAGCATCTTTTACTTTCACCAGCGTTTCTGGGTGAGCAAAAACAGGAAGGC
AAAATGCCGCAAAAAAGGGAATAAGGGCGACACGGAAATGTTGAATACTCATACTCTTCCTTTTTCAATA
TTATTGAAGCATTTATCAGGGTTATTGTCTCATGAGCGGATACATATTTGAATGTATTTAGAAAAATAAA
CAAATAGGGGTTCCGCGCACATTTCCCCGAAAAGTGCCACCTGACGTCTAAGAAACCATTATTATCATGA
CATTAACCTATAAAAATAGGCGTATCACGAGGCCAATTCGGTCGAAAAAAGAAAAGGAGAGGGCCAAGAG
GGAGGGCATTGGTGACTATTGAGCACGTGAGTATACGTGATTAAGCACACAAAGGCAGCTTGGAGTATGT
CTGTTATTAATTTCACAGGTAGTTCTGGTCCATTGGTGAAAGTTTGCGGCTTGCAGAGCACAGAGGCCGC
AGAATGTGCACTAGATTCCGATGCTGACTTGCTGGGTATTATATGTGTGCCCAATAGAAAGAGAACAATT
GACCCGGTTATTGCAAGGAAAATTTCAAGTCTTGTAAAAGCATATAAAAATAGTTCAGGCACTCCGAAAT
ACTTGGTTGGCGTGTTTCGTAATCAACCTAAGGAGGATGTTTTGGCTCTGGTCAATGATTACGGCATTGA
TATCGTCCAACTGCATGGAGATGAGTCGTGGCAAGAATACCAAGAGTTCCTCGGTTTGCCAGTTATTAAA
AGACTCGTATTTCCAAAAGACTGCAACATACTACTCAGTGCAGCTTCACAGAAACCTCATTCGTTTATTC
CCTTGTTTGATTCAGAAGCAGGTGGGACAGGTGAACTTTTGGATTGGAACTCGATTTCTGACTGGGTTGG
AAGGCAAGAGAGCCCCGAGAGCTTACATTTTATGTTAGCTGGTGGACTGACGCCAGAAAATGTTGGTGAT
GCGCTTAGATTAAATGGCGTTATTGGTGTTGATGTAAGCGGAGGTGTGGAGACAAATGGTGTAAAAGACT
CTAACAAAATAGCAAATTTCGTCAAAAATGCTAAGAAATAGGTTATTACTGAGTAGTATTTATTTAAGTA
TTGTTTGTGCACTTGCCTGCAAGCCTTTTGAAAAGCAAGCATAAAAGATCGCCCTTTCGTCTCGCGCGTT
TCGGTGATGACGGTGAAAACCTCTGACACATGCAGCTCCCGGAGACGGTCACAGCTTGTCTGTAAGCGGA
TGCCGGGAGCAGACAAGCCCGTCAGGGCGCGTCAGCGGGTGTTGGCGGGTGTCGGGGCTGGCTTAACTAT
GCGGCATCAGAGCAGATTGTACTGAGAGTGCACCATATGCGGTGTGAAATACCGCACAGATGCGTAAGGA
GAAAATACCGCATCAGGCGGACCTTAATACATTCAGACACTTCTGCGGTATCACCCTACTTATTCCCTTC
GAGATTATATCTAGGAACCCATCAGGTTGGTGGAAGATTACCCGTTCTAAGACTTTTCAGCTTCCTCTAT
TGATGTTACACCTGGACACCCCTTTTCTGGCATCCAGTTTTTAATCTTCAGTGGCATGTGAGATTCTCCG
AAATTAATTAAAGCAATCACACAATTCTCTCGGATACCACCTCGGTTGAAACTGACAGGTGGTTTGTTAC
GCATGCTAATGCAAAGGAGCCTATATACCTTTGGCTCGGCTGCTGTAACAGGGAATATAAAGGGCAGCAT
AATTTAGGAGTTTAGTGAACTTGCAACATTTACTATTTTCCCTTCTTACGTAAATATTTTTCTTTTTAAT
TCTAAATCAATCTTTTTCAATTTTTTGTTTGTATTCTTTTCTTGCTTAAATCTATAACTACAAAAAACAC
ATACATAAACTAAAAGAATTCAAAAATGGATAGCACTGAGAACGTCATCAAGCCCTTCATGCGCTTCAAG
GTGCACATGGAGGGCTCCGTGAACGGCCACGAGTTCGAGATCGAGGGCGTGGGCGAGGGCAAGCCCTACG
AGGGCACCCAGACCGCCAAGCTGCAAGTGACCAAGGGCGGCCCCCTGCCCTTCGCCTGGGACATCCTGTC
CCCCCAGTTCTTCTACGGCTCCAAGGCGTACATCAAGCACCCCGCCGACATCCCCGACTACCTCAAGCAG
TCCTTCCCCGAGGGCTTCAAGTGGGAGCGCGTGATGAACTTCGAGGACGGCGGCGTGGTGACCGTGACCC
AGGACTCCTCCCTGCAGGACGGCACCCTCATCTACCACGTGAAGTTCATCGGCGTGAACTTCCCCTCCGA
CGGCCCCGTAATGCAGAAGAAGACTCTGGGCTGGGAGCCCTCCACTGAGCGCAACTACCCCCGCGACGGC
GTGCTGAAGGGCGAGAACCACATGGCGCTGAAGCTGAAGGGCGGCGGCCACTACCTGTGTGAGTTCAAGT
CCATCTACATGGCCAAGAAGCCCGTGAAGCTGCCCGGCTACCACTACGTGGACTACAAGCTCGACATCAC
CTCCCACAACGAGGACTACACCGTGGTGGAGCAGTACGAGCGCGCCGAGGCCCGCCACCACCTGTTCCAG
GGATCCTCTAGAGGAGTGCAGGTGGAAACCATCTCCCCAGGAGACGGGCGCACCTTCCCCAAGCGCGGCC
AGACCTGCGTGGTGCACTACACCGGGATGCTTGAAGATGGAAAGAAAATGGATTCCTCCCGGGACAGAAA
CAAGCCCTTTAAGTTTATGCTAGGCAAGCAGGAGGTGATCCGAGGCTGGGAAGAAGGGGTTGCCCAGATG
AGTGTGGGTCAGAGAGCCAAACTGACTATATCTCCAGATTATGCCTATGGTGCCACTGGGCACCCAGGCA
TCATCCCACCACATGCCACTCTCGTCTTCGATGTGGAGCTTCTAAAACTGGAATAAACTAGAGTCATCAT
GTAATTAGTTATGTCACGCTTACATTCACGCCCTCCCCCCACATCCGCTCTAACCGAAAAGGAAGGAGTT
AGACAACCTGAAGTCTAGGTCCCTATTTATTTTTTTATAGTTATGTTAGTATTAAGAACGTTATTTATAT
TTCAAATTTTTCTTTTTTTTCTGTACAGACGCGTGTACGCATGTAACATTATACTGAAAACCTTGCTTGA
GAAGGTTTTGGGACGCTCGAAGGCTTTAATTTGCAAGCTTGGCGTAATCATGGTCATAGCTGTTTCCTGT
GTGAAATTGTTATCCGCTCACAATTCCACACAACATACGAGCCGGAAGCATAAAGTGTAAAGCCTGGGGT
GCCTAATGAGTGAGCTAACTCACATTAATTGCGTTGCGCTCACTGCCCGCTTTCCAGTCGGGAAACCTGT
CGTGCCAGCTGCATTAATGAATCGGCCAACGCGCGGGGAGAGGCGGTTTGCGTATTGGGCGC
Features (pLannotate 1.2.2; 14 found; start..end, strand, type, name):
    183..771     -  rep_origin     ori: high-copy-number ColE1/pMB1/pBR322/pUC origin of replication
    942..1802    -  CDS            AmpR: β-lactamase; bla; confers resistance to ampicillin, carbenicillin, and related antibiotics
   1803..1907    -  promoter       AmpR promoter: bla
   1995..2096    +  promoter       TRP1 promoter: S. cerevisiae TRP1
   2097..2768    +  CDS            TRP1: TRPF_YEAST - Experimental evidence at protein level: Swiss-Prot protein existence level 1. From Saccharomyces cerevisiae (strain ATCC 204508 / S288c) (Baker's yeast).
   2861..2896    +  CDS            rop (fragment): Rop protein, which maintains plasmids at low copy number; rop
   2998..3097    +  misc_feature   bom (fragment): basis of mobility region from pBR322
   3596..4270    +  CDS            E2-Crimson: E2-Crimson is a basic (constitutively fluorescent) far red fluorescent protein published in 2009, derived from Discosoma sp.. It is reported to be a rapidly-maturing tetramer with low acid sensitivity.
   4283..4603    +  CDS            DmrD: dimeric F36M mutant of FK506-binding protein FKBP12 dimerization can be reversed by ligand binding
   4617..4864    +  terminator     CYC1 terminator: S. cerevisiae CYC1; transcription terminator for CYC1
   4907..4923    -  protein_bind   lac operator: The lac repressor binds to the lac operator to inhibit transcription in E. coli. This inhibition can be relieved by adding lactose or isopropyl-β-D-thiogalactopyranoside (IPTG). lac repressor encoded by lacI
   4931..4961    -  promoter       lac promoter: promoter for the E. coli lac operon
   4976..4997    -  protein_bind   CAP binding site: CAP binding activates transcription in the presence of cAMP. E. coli catabolite activator protein
   5010..5102    -  CDS            lacI (fragment): lac repressor; lacI; The lac repressor binds to the lac operator to inhibit transcription in E. coli. This inhibition can be relieved by adding lactose or isopropyl-β-D-thiogalactopyranoside (IPTG).
