[The description below was written by a language model from this plasmid's Addgene catalogue record and pLannotate feature annotations shown in this document.]
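Description:
E2-Crimson-FKBP(M) is a 5.1 kb yeast expression plasmid built on the YIplac204 backbone, an integrating-type Saccharomyces cerevisiae vector. Consistent with that, the annotated features include no yeast replication origin (no 2μ or CEN/ARS element), so stable maintenance in yeast would depend on integration into the genome, with selection through the TRP1 auxotrophic marker, which is expressed from its own promoter. In E. coli the plasmid is propagated through a high-copy ColE1/pUC-type origin and selected with ampicillin via the β-lactamase gene. Short remnants of rop, bom, lacI and the lac promoter/operator region are backbone leftovers rather than functional parts of the payload.

The payload is a fusion open reading frame. The far-red, tetrameric Discosoma-derived fluorescent protein E2-Crimson is followed closely by an FKBP12-derived domain, which the annotation matches to the F36M self-dimerizing mutant (DmrD). Homodimerization of this mutant can be reversed by ligand binding. The cassette ends in the S. cerevisiae CYC1 terminator. About 500 bp upstream of the coding sequence carries no annotation, and the record does not state which promoter drives expression.

Joining a tetrameric fluorescent protein to a dimerizing FKBP domain would be expected to give a fluorescent protein that self-associates into higher-order assemblies and can be dissolved by adding ligand. The associated publication concerns an improved reversibly dimerizing FKBP mutant, so this construct probably serves as a visual readout or comparison for such ligand-reversible aggregation in yeast. The record itself states only that the plasmid expresses the fusion.
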