Addgene plasmid #85002: E2-Crimson-FKBP(M)
Purpose: Expresses E2-Crimson-FKBP(M)
Depositing lab: Benjamin Glick. Depositing organization: University of Chicago. Publication: An improved reversibly dimerizing mutant of the FK506-binding protein FKBP. Barrero JJ, Papanikou E, Casler JC, Day KJ, Glick BS. Cell Logist. 2016 Jun 24;6(3):e1204848. eCollection 2016 Jul-Sep. 1204848 PubMed 27738551.
Backbone
  Vector backbone: Yiplac204
  Total vector size (bp): 5102
  Vector type: Yeast Expression
Growth in bacteria
  Bacterial resistance: Ampicillin, 100 μg/mL
  Growth temperature: 37°C
  Growth strain: DH5alpha
  Copy number: Unknown
Gene/Insert
  Gene/Insert name: E2-Crimson-FKBP(M)
Terms and licenses: Academic/Nonprofit Terms; Industry Terms: Not Available to Industry
How to cite: E2-Crimson-FKBP(M) was a gift from Benjamin Glick (Addgene plasmid # 85002 ; http://n2t.net/addgene:85002 ; RRID:Addgene_85002)
