>Addgene plasmid #85002 | E2-Crimson-FKBP(M) | addgene partial sequence | sequence record 167670 | CYC1 5'-GCGTGAATGTAAGCGTGAC-3'
TTATTCCAGTTTTAGAAGCTCCACATCGAAGACGAGAGTGGCATGTGGTGGGATGATGCCTGGGTGCCCA
GTGGCACCATAGGCATAATCTGGAGATATAGTCAGTTTGGCTCTCTGACCCACACTCATCTGGGCAACCC
CTTCTTCCCAGCCTCGGATCACCTCCTGCTTGCCTAGCATAAACTTAAAGGGCTTGTTTCTGTCCCGGGA
GGAATCCATTTTCTTTCCATCTTCAAGCATCCCGGTGTAGTGCACCACGCAGGTCTGGCCGCGCTTGGGG
AAGGTGCGCCCGTCTCCTGGGGAGATGGTTTCCACCTGCACTCCTCTAGAGGATCCCTGGAACAGGTGGT
GGCGGGCCTCGGCGCGCTCGTACTGCTCCACCACGGTGTAGTCCTCGTTGTGGGAGGTGATGTCGAGCTT
GTAGTCCACGTAGTGGTAGCCGGGCAGCTTCACGGGCTTCTTGGCCATGTAGATGGACTTGAACTCACAC
AGGTAGTGGCCGCCGCCCTTCAGCTTCAGCGCCATGTGGTTCTCGCCCTTCAGCACGCCGTCGCGGGGGT
AGTTGCGCTCAGTGGAGGGCTCCCAGCCCAGAGTCTTCTTCTGCATTACGGGGCCGTCGGAGGGGAAGTT
CACGCCGATGAACTTCACGTGGTAGATGAGGGTGCCGTCCTGCAGGGAGGAGTCCTGGGTCACGGTCACC
ACGCCGCCGTCCTCGAAGTTCATCACGCGCTCCCACTTGAAGCCCTCGGGGAAGGACTGCTTGAGGTAGT
CGGGGATGTCGGCGGGGTGCTTGATGTACGCCTTGGAGCCGTAGAAGAACTGGGGGGACAGGATGTCCCA
GGCGAAGGGCAGGGGGCCGCCCTTGGTCACTTGCAGCTTGGCGGTCTGG
