>Addgene plasmid #85002 | E2-Crimson-FKBP(M) | addgene partial sequence | sequence record 167671 | mCherry-F 5'-ccccgtaatgcagaagaaga-3'
CCCCCGCGACGGCGTGCTGAAGGGCGAGAACCACATGGCGCTGAAGCTGAAGGGCGGCGGCCACTACCTG
TGTGAGTTCAAGTCCATCTACATGGCCAAGAAGCCCGTGAAGCTGCCCGGCTACCACTACGTGGACTACA
AGCTCGACATCACCTCCCACAACGAGGACTACACCGTGGTGGAGCAGTACGAGCGCGCCGAGGCCCGCCA
CCACCTGTTCCAGGGATCCTCTAGAGGAGTGCAGGTGGAAACCATCTCCCCAGGAGACGGGCGCACCTTC
CCCAAGCGCGGCCAGACCTGCGTGGTGCACTACACCGGGATGCTTGAAGATGGAAAGAAAATGGATTCCT
CCCGGGACAGAAACAAGCCCTTTAAGTTTATGCTAGGCAAGCAGGAGGTGATCCGAGGCTGGGAAGAAGG
GGTTGCCCAGATGAGTGTGGGTCAGAGAGCCAAACTGACTATATCTCCAGATTATGCCTATGGTGCCACT
GGGCACCCAGGCATCATCCCACCACATGCCACTCTCGTCTTCGATGTGGAGCTTCTAAAACTGGAATAAA
CTAGAGTCATCATGTAATTAGTTATGTCACGCTTACATTCACGCCCTCCCCCCACATCCGCTCTAACCGA
AAAGGGAGGAGTTAGACAACCTGAAGTCTAGGTCCCTATTTATTTTTTTATAGTTATGTTAGTATTAAGA
ACGTTATTTATATTTCAAATTTTTCTTTTTTTTCTGTACAGACGCGTGTACGCATGTAACATTATACTGA
AAACCTTGCTTGAGAAGGTTTTGGGACGCTCGAAGGCTTTAATTTGCAAGCTTGGCGTAATCATGGTCAT
AGCTGTTTCCTGTGTGAAATTGTTATCCGCTCACAATTCCACACAACATACGAGCCGGAAGCATAAAGTG
TAAAGCCTGGGGTGCCTAATGAGTGAGCTAACTCACATTAATTGCGTTGCGCTCACTGCCCGCTTTCCAG
TCGGGAAACCTGTCG
